>Addgene plasmid #153279 | pDGE506 | depositor full sequence | sequence record 296712 | pDGE506 sequence 3499 bps
CGTCGATTTTTGTGATGCTCGTCAGGGGGGCGGAGCCTATGGAAAAACGCCAGCAACGCGGCCTTTTTAC
GGTTCCTGGCCTTTTGCTGGCCTTTTGCTCACATGTTCTTTCCTGCGTTATCCCCTGATTCTGTGGATAA
CCGTATTACCGCCTTTGAGTGAGCTGATACCGCTCGCCGCAGCCGAACGACCGAGCGCAGCGAGTCAGTG
AGCGAGGAAGCGGAAGAGCGCCCAATACGCAAACCGCCTCTCCCCGCGCGTTGGCCGATTCATTAATCAC
TCTGTGAAGACATGACTTTGCTGAGACCTTGATCGGCACGTAAGAGGTTCCAACTTTCACCATAATGAAA
TAAGATCACTACCGGGCGTATTTTTTGAGTTATCGAGATTTTCAGGAGCTAAGGAAGCTAAAATGGAGAA
AAAAATCACTGGATATACCACCGTTGATATATCCCAATGGCATCGTAAAGAACATTTTGAGGCATTTCAG
TCAGTTGCTCAATGTACCTATAACCAGACCGTTCAGCTGGATATTACGGCCTTTTTAAAGACCGTAAAGA
AAAATAAGCACAAGTTTTATCCGGCCTTTATTCACATTCTTGCCCGCCTGATGAATGCTCATCCGGAATT
CCGTATGGCAATGAAAGACGGTGAGCTGGTGATATGGGATAGTGTTCACCCTTGTTACACCGTTTTCCAT
GAGCAAACTGAAACGTTTTCATCGCTCTGGAGTGAATACCACGACGATTTCCGGCAGTTTCTACACATAT
ATTCGCAAGATGTGGCGTGTTACGGTGAAAACCTGGCCTATTTCCCTAAAGGGTTTATTGAGAATATGTT
TTTCGTTTCAGCCAATCCCTGGGTGAGTTTCACCAGTTTTGATTTAAACGTGGCCAATATGGACAACTTC
TTCGCCCCCGTTTTCACCATGGGCAAATATTATACGCAAGGCGACAAGGTGCTGATGCCGCTGGCGATTC
AGGTTCATCATGCCGTCTGTGATGGCTTCCATGTCGGCAGAATGCTTAATGAATTACAACAGTACTGCGA
TGAGTGGCAGGGCGGGGCGTAATCGCGTGGATCCGGCTTACTAAAAGCCAGATAACAGTATGCGTATTTG
CGCGCTGATTTTTGCGGTATAAGAATATATACTGATATGTATACCCGAAGTATGTCAAAAAGAGGTGTGC
TATGAAGCAGCGTATTACAGTGACAGTTGACAGCGACAGCTATCAGTTGCTCAAGGCATATATGATGTCA
ATATCTCCGGTCTGGTAAGCACAACCATGCAGAATGAAGCCCGTCGTCTGCGTGCCGAACGCTGGAAAGC
GGAAAATCAGGAAGGGATGGCTGAGGTCGCCCGGTTTATTGAAATGAACGGCTCTTTTGCTGACGAGAAC
AGGGACTGGTGAAATGCAGTTTAAGGTTTACACCTATAAAAGAGAGAGCCGTTATCGTCTGTTTGTGGAT
GTACAGAGTGATATTATTGACACGCCTGGGCGACGGATGGTGATCCCCCTGGCCAGTGCACGTCTGCTGT
CAGATAAAGTCTCCCGTGAACTTTACCCGGTGGTGCATATCGGGGATGAAAGCTGGCGCATGATGACCAC
CGATATGGCCAGTGTGCCGGTTTCCGTTATCGGGGAAGAAGTGGCTGATCTCAGCCACCGCGAAAATGAC
ATCAAAAACGCCATTAACCTGATGTTCTGGGGAATATAAATGTCAGGCTCCCTTATACACAGCCAGTCGG
TCTCAGCTTCCAGTTGTCTTCACGAAGTGGCTCTTCAGTGGACGAAAGGGCCTCGTGATACGCCTATTTT
TATAGGTTAATGTCATGATAATAATGGTTTCTTAGACGTCAGGTGGCACTTTTCGGGGAAATGTGCGCGG
AACCCCTATTTGTTTATTTTTCTAAATACATTCAAATATGTATCCGCTCATGAGACAATAACCCTGATAA
ATGCTTCAATAATATTGAAAAAGGAAGAGTATGGCTAAAATGAGAATATCACCGGAATTGAAAAAACTGA
TCGAAAAATACCGCTGCGTAAAAGATACGGAAGGAATGTCTCCTGCTAAGGTATATAAGCTGGTGGGAGA
AAATGAAAACCTATATTTAAAAATGACGGACAGCCGGTATAAAGGGACCACCTATGATGTGGAACGGGAA
AAGGACATGATGCTATGGCTGGAAGGAAAGCTGCCTGTTCCAAAGGTCCTGCACTTTGAACGGCATGATG
GCTGGAGCAATCTGCTCATGAGTGAGGCCGATGGCGTCCTTTGCTCGGAAGAGTATGAAGATGAACAAAG
CCCTGAAAAGATTATCGAGCTGTATGCGGAGTGCATCAGGCTCTTTCACTCCATCGACATATCGGATTGT
CCCTATACGAATAGCTTAGACAGCCGCTTAGCCGAATTGGATTACTTACTGAATAACGATCTGGCCGATG
TGGATTGCGAAAACTGGGAAGAGGACACTCCATTTAAAGATCCGCGCGAGCTGTATGATTTTTTAAAGAC
GGAAAAGCCCGAAGAGGAACTTGTCTTTTCCCACGGCGACCTGGGAGACAGCAACATCTTTGTGAAAGAT
GGCAAAGTAAGTGGCTTTATTGATCTTGGGAGAAGCGGCAGGGCGGACAAGTGGTATGACATTGCCTTCT
GCGTCCGGTCGATCAGGGAGGATATCGGGGAAGAACAGTATGTCGAGCTATTTTTTGACTTACTGGGGAT
CAAGCCTGATTGGGAGAAAATAAAATATTATATTTTACTGGATGAATTGTTTTAGCTGTCAGACCAAGTT
TACTCATATATACTTTAGATTGATTTAAAACTTCATTTTTAATTTAAAAGGATCTAGGTGAAGATCCTTT
TTGATAATCTCATGACCAAAATCCCTTAACGTGAGTTTTCGTTCCACTGAGCGTCAGACCCCGTAGAAAA
GATCAAAGGATCTTCTTGAGATCCTTTTTTTCTGCGCGTAATCTGCTGCTTGCAAACAAAAAAACCACCG
CTACCAGCGGTGGTTTGTTTGCCGGATCAAGAGCTACCAACTCTTTTTCCGAAGGTAACTGGCTTCAGCA
GAGCGCAGATACCAAATACTGTCCTTCTAGTGTAGCCGTAGTTAGGCCACCACTTCAAGAACTCTGTAGC
ACCGCCTACATACCTCGCTCTGCTAATCCTGTTACCAGTGGCTGCTGCCAGTGGCGATAAGTCGTGTCTT
ACCGGGTTGGACTCAAGACGATAGTTACCGGATAAGGCGCAGCGGTCGGGCTGAACGGGGGGTTCGTGCA
CACAGCCCAGCTTGGAGCGAACGACCTACACCGAACTGAGATACCTACAGCGTGAGCTATGAGAAAGCGC
CACGCTTCCCGAAGGGAGAAAGGCGGACAGGTATCCGGTAAGCGGCAGGGTCGGAACAGGAGAGCGCACG
AGGGAGCTTCCAGGGGGAAACGCCTGGTATCTTTATAGTCCTGTCGGGTTTCGCCACCTCTGACTTGAG
Features (pLannotate 1.2.2; 8 found; start..end, strand, type, name):
    228..277     +  CDS            lacI (fragment): lac repressor; lacI; The lac repressor binds to the lac operator to inhibit transcription in E. coli. This inhibition can be relieved by adding lactose or isopropyl-β-D-thiogalactopyranoside (IPTG).
    310..412     +  promoter       cat promoter: promoter of the E. coli cat gene encoding chloramphenicol acetyltransferase
    413..1069    +  CDS            cat: CAT_ECOLX - Experimental evidence at protein level: Swiss-Prot protein existence level 1. This enzyme is an effector of chloramphenicol resistance in bacteria. From Escherichia coli. This protein is used as a marker in many commonly used cloning vectors, such as pACYC184.
   1251..1409    +  CDS            ccdA (fragment): CCDA_ECO57 - Also known as H, letA. Experimental evidence at protein level: Swiss-Prot protein existence level 1. Antitoxin component of a type II toxin-antitoxin (TA) system which inhibits the post-segregational killing (PSK) of plasmid-free cells, also referred to as a plasmid addiction system. Binds to and blocks the activity of CcdB; will also remove bound CcdB protein from the CcdB-GyrA complex by forming a CcdA-CcdB complex, a process termed rejuvenation. Functions as a transcriptional corepressor for the ccdAB operon, repression also requires CcdB (By similarity). From Escherichia coli
   1414..1716    +  CDS            ccdB: CCDB_ECOLI - Also known as G, letB, letD. Experimental evidence at protein level: Swiss-Prot protein existence level 1. Toxic component of a type II toxin-antitoxin (TA) system, functioning in plasmid maintainence. Responsible for the post- segregational killing (PSK) of plasmid-free cells, also referred to as a plasmid addiction system. Half-life of over 2 hours. Cell killing by CcdB is accompanied by filamentation, defects in chromosome and plasmid segregation, defects in cell division, formation of anucleate cells, decreased DNA synthesis and plasmid loss. Interferes with the activity of DN
   1886..1990    +  promoter       AmpR promoter: bla
   1991..2782    +  CDS            aphA: KKA3_ENTFL - Experimental evidence at protein level: Swiss-Prot protein existence level 1. Resistance to kanamycin and structurally-related aminoglycosides, including amikacin. From Enterococcus faecalis (Streptococcus faecalis).
   2956..45      +  rep_origin     ori (across the origin): high-copy-number ColE1/pMB1/pBR322/pUC origin of replication
