>Addgene plasmid #153279 | pDGE506 | addgene full sequence | sequence record 307437 | Addgene NGS Result
CGTCGATTTTTGTGATGCTCGTCAGGGGGGCGGAGCCTATGGAAAAACGCCAGCAACGCGGCCTTTTTAC
GGTTCCTGGCCTTTTGCTGGCCTTTTGCTCACATGTTCTTTCCTGCGTTATCCCCTGATTCTGTGGATAA
CCGTATTACCGCCTTTGAGTGAGCTGATACCGCTCGCCGCAGCCGAACGACCGAGCGCAGCGAGTCAGTG
AGCGAGGAAGCGGAAGAGCGCCCAATACGCAAACCGCCTCTCCCCGCGCGTTGGCCGATTCATTAATCAC
TCTGTGAAGACATGACTTTGCTGAGACCTTGATCGGCACGTAAGAGGTTCCAACTTTCACCATAATGAAA
TAAGATCACTACCGGGCGTATTTTTTGAGTTATCGAGATTTTCAGGAGCTAAGGAAGCTAAAATGGAGAA
AAAAATCACTGGATATACCACCGTTGATATATCCCAATGGCATCGTAAAGAACATTTTGAGGCATTTCAG
TCAGTTGCTCAATGTACCTATAACCAGACCGTTCAGCTGGATATTACGGCCTTTTTAAAGACCGTAAAGA
AAAATAAGCACAAGTTTTATCCGGCCTTTATTCACATTCTTGCCCGCCTGATGAATGCTCATCCGGAATT
CCGTATGGCAATGAAAGACGGTGAGCTGGTGATATGGGATAGTGTTCACCCTTGTTACACCGTTTTCCAT
GAGCAAACTGAAACGTTTTCATCGCTCTGGAGTGAATACCACGACGATTTCCGGCAGTTTCTACACATAT
ATTCGCAAGATGTGGCGTGTTACGGTGAAAACCTGGCCTATTTCCCTAAAGGGTTTATTGAGAATATGTT
TTTCGTTTCAGCCAATCCCTGGGTGAGTTTCACCAGTTTTGATTTAAACGTGGCCAATATGGACAACTTC
TTCGCCCCCGTTTTCACCATGGGCAAATATTATACGCAAGGCGACAAGGTGCTGATGCCGCTGGCGATTC
AGGTTCATCATGCCGTTTGTGATGGCTTCCATGTCGGCAGAATGCTTAATGAATTACAACAGTACTGCGA
TGAGTGGCAGGGGGGGCGTAAACGCCGCGTGGATCCGGCTTACTAAAAGCCAGATAACAGTATGCGTATT
TGCGCGCTGATTTTTGCGGTATAAGAATATATACTGATATGTATACCCGAAGTATGTCAAAAAGAGGTAT
GCTATGAAGCAGCGTATTACAGTGACAGTTGACAGCGACAGCTATCAGTTGCTCAAGGCATATATGATGT
CAATATCTCCGGTCTGGTAAGCACAACCATGCAGAATGAAGCCCGTCGTCTGCGTGCCGAACGCTGGAAA
GCGGAAAATCAGGAAGGGATGGCTGAGGTCGCCCGGTTTATTGAAATGAACGGCTCTTTTGCTGACGAGA
ACAGGGGCTGGTGAAATGCAGTTTAAGGTTTACACCTATAAAAGAGAGAGCCGTTATCGTCTGTTTGTGG
ATGTACAGAGTGATATTATTGACACGCCTGGGCGACGGATGGTGATCCCCCTGGCCAGTGCACGTCTGCT
GTCAGATAAAGTCTCCCGTGAACTTTACCCGGTGGTGCATATCGGGGATGAAAGCTGGCGCATGATGACC
ACCGATATGGCCAGTGTGCCGGTTTCCGTTATCGGGGAAGAAGTGGCTGATCTCAGCCACCGCGAAAATG
ACATCAAAAACGCCATTAACCTGATGTTCTGGGGAATATAAATGTCAGGCTCCCTTATACACAGCCAGTC
GGTCTCAGCTTCCAGTTGTCTTCACGAAGTGGCTCTTCAGTGGACGAAAGGGCCTCGTGATACGCCTATT
TTTATAGGTTAATGTCATGATAATAATGGTTTCTTAGACGTCAGGTGGCACTTTTCGGGGAAATGTGCGC
GGAACCCCTATTTGTTTATTTTTCTAAATACATTCAAATATGTATCCGCTCATGAGACAATAACCCTGAT
AAATGCTTCAATAATATTGAAAAAGGAAGAGTATGGCTAAAATGAGAATATCACCGGAATTGAAAAAACT
GATCGAAAAATACCGCTGCGTAAAAGATACGGAAGGAATGTCTCCTGCTAAGGTATATAAGCTGGTGGGA
GAAAATGAAAACCTATATTTAAAAATGACGGACAGCCGGTATAAAGGGACCACCTATGATGTGGAACGGG
AAAAGGACATGATGCTATGGCTGGAAGGAAAGCTGCCTGTTCCAAAGGTCCTGCACTTTGAACGGCATGA
TGGCTGGAGCAATCTGCTCATGAGTGAGGCCGATGGCGTCCTTTGCTCGGAAGAGTATGAAGATGAACAA
AGCCCTGAAAAGATTATCGAGCTGTATGCGGAGTGCATCAGGCTCTTTCACTCCATCGACATATCGGATT
GTCCCTATACGAATAGCTTAGACAGCCGCTTAGCCGAATTGGATTACTTACTGAATAACGATCTGGCCGA
TGTGGATTGCGAAAACTGGGAAGAGGACACTCCATTTAAAGATCCGCGCGAGCTGTATGATTTTTTAAAG
ACGGAAAAGCCCGAAGAGGAACTTGTCTTTTCCCACGGCGACCTGGGAGACAGCAACATCTTTGTGAAAG
ATGGCAAAGTAAGTGGCTTTATTGATCTTGGGAGAAGCGGCAGGGCGGACAAGTGGTATGACATTGCCTT
CTGCGTCCGGTCGCTCAGGGAGGATATCGGGGAAGAACAGTATGTCGAGCTATTTTTTGACTTACTGGGG
ATCAAGCCTGATTGGGAGAAAATAAAATATTATATTTTACTGGATGAATTGTTTTAGCTGTCAGACCAAG
TTTACTCATATATACTTTAGATTGATTTAAAACTTCATTTTTAATTTAAAAGGATCTAGGTGAAGATCCT
TTTTGATAATCTCATGACCAAAATCCCTTAACGTGAGTTTTCGTTCCACTGAGCGTCAGACCCCGTAGAA
AAGATCAAAGGATCTTCTTGAGATCCTTTTTTTCTGCGCGTAATCTGCTGCTTGCAAACAAAAAAACCAC
CGCTACCAGCGGTGGTTTGTTTGCCGGATCAAGAGCTACCAACTCTTTTTCCGAAGGTAACTGGCTTCAG
CAGAGCGCAGATACCAAATACTGTTCTTCTAGTGTAGCCGTAGTTAGGCCACCACTTCAAGAACTCTGTA
GCACCGCCTACATACCTCGCTCTGCTAATCCTGTTACCAGTGGCTGCTGCCAGTGGCGATAAGTCGTGTC
TTACCGGGTTGGACTCAAGACGATAGTTACCGGATAAGGCGCAGCGGTCGGGCTGAACGGGGGGTTCGTG
CACACAGCCCAGCTTGGAGCGAACGACCTACACCGAACTGAGATACCTACAGCGTGAGCTATGAGAAAGC
GCCACGCTTCCCGAAGGGAGAAAGGCGGACAGGTATCCGGTAAGCGGCAGGGTCGGAACAGGAGAGCGCA
CGAGGGAGCTTCCAGGGGGAAACGCCTGGTATCTTTATAGTCCTGTCGGGTTTCGCCACCTCTGACTTGA
G
Features (pLannotate 1.2.2; 8 found; start..end, strand, type, name):
    228..277     +  CDS            lacI (fragment): lac repressor; lacI; The lac repressor binds to the lac operator to inhibit transcription in E. coli. This inhibition can be relieved by adding lactose or isopropyl-β-D-thiogalactopyranoside (IPTG).
    310..412     +  promoter       cat promoter: promoter of the E. coli cat gene encoding chloramphenicol acetyltransferase
    413..1071    +  CDS            CmR: chloramphenicol acetyltransferase; cat; confers resistance to chloramphenicol
   1253..1411    +  CDS            ccdA (fragment): CCDA_ECO57 - Also known as H, letA. Experimental evidence at protein level: Swiss-Prot protein existence level 1. Antitoxin component of a type II toxin-antitoxin (TA) system which inhibits the post-segregational killing (PSK) of plasmid-free cells, also referred to as a plasmid addiction system. Binds to and blocks the activity of CcdB; will also remove bound CcdB protein from the CcdB-GyrA complex by forming a CcdA-CcdB complex, a process termed rejuvenation. Functions as a transcriptional corepressor for the ccdAB operon, repression also requires CcdB (By similarity). From Escherichia coli
   1416..1718    +  CDS            ccdB: CCDB_ECOLI - Also known as G, letB, letD. Experimental evidence at protein level: Swiss-Prot protein existence level 1. Toxic component of a type II toxin-antitoxin (TA) system, functioning in plasmid maintainence. Responsible for the post- segregational killing (PSK) of plasmid-free cells, also referred to as a plasmid addiction system. Half-life of over 2 hours. Cell killing by CcdB is accompanied by filamentation, defects in chromosome and plasmid segregation, defects in cell division, formation of anucleate cells, decreased DNA synthesis and plasmid loss. Interferes with the activity of DN
   1888..1992    +  promoter       AmpR promoter: bla
   1993..2787    +  CDS            KanR: aminoglycoside phosphotransferase; aphA-3; confers resistance to kanamycin
   2958..45      +  rep_origin     ori (across the origin): high-copy-number ColE1/pMB1/pBR322/pUC origin of replication
