[The description below was written by a language model from this plasmid's Addgene catalogue record and pLannotate feature annotations shown in this document.]
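Description:
pDGE506 is an empty intermediate cloning vector for assembling multiplexed sgRNA arrays for CRISPR genome editing. It is catalogued as the "position 4" member of a set of array-building shuttle plasmids. It is built on the small pAGM1311 backbone and totals about 3.5 kb; the two available sequence records (3,499 and 3,501 nt) carry the same annotated features in the same order. It replicates in E. coli from a high-copy ColE1/pUC-type origin. The backbone marker is an aphA-3 aminoglycoside phosphotransferase gene driven by the bla (AmpR) promoter, conferring kanamycin resistance.

There is no insert. The cloning position is instead occupied by a counter-selectable stuffer made up of a chloramphenicol acetyltransferase gene with its own cat promoter, a ccdA fragment and an intact ccdB toxin gene, with a short lacI remnant upstream. CcdB poisons DNA gyrase and kills ordinary E. coli strains, so the empty vector must be maintained in a ccdB-tolerant strain, where kanamycin and chloramphenicol together select for retention of both backbone and cassette. When the cassette is replaced by assembled sgRNA units, recombinants can be recovered in standard strains on kanamycin, while unmodified vector is eliminated by the toxin.

The feature tables annotate no sgRNA scaffold, Pol III promoter, Cas9 gene or plant or T-DNA elements, and the restriction sites or overhangs that define "position 4" are not stated in the record. The associated publication describes highly multiplexed editing in Nicotiana benthamiana and Arabidopsis, which suggests that arrays built in this vector serve as intermediates toward final plant transformation constructs.
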