Addgene plasmid #153279: pDGE506
Purpose: (Empty Backbone) Intermediate sgRNA array cloning vector position 4
Depositing lab: Johannes Stuttmann. Depositing organization: Martin-Luther-Universitaet Halle-Wittenberg. Publication: Highly efficient multiplex editing: One-shot generation of 8x Nicotiana benthamiana and 12x Arabidopsis mutants. Stuttmann J, Barthel K, Martin P, Ordon J, Erickson JL, Herr R, Ferik F, Kretschmer C, Berner T, Keilwagen J, Marillonnet S, Bonas U. Plant J. 2021 Feb 12. doi: 10.1111/tpj.15197. PubMed 33577114.
Backbone
  Vector backbone: pAGM1311
  Backbone manufacturer: Engler et al, 2014
  Backbone size (bp): 2000
  Vector type: CRISPR
  Selectable markers: ccdB
Growth in bacteria
  Bacterial resistance: Chloramphenicol and Kanamycin, 25 & 50 μg/mL
  Growth temperature: 37°C
  Growth strain: ccdB Survival
  Copy number: High Copy
Gene/Insert
  Gene/Insert name: None
Terms and licenses: Academic/Nonprofit Terms; Industry Terms: Not Available to Industry
Depositor comments: Please visit https://www.biorxiv.org/content/10.1101/2020.03.31.018671v2 for bioRxiv preprint.
How to cite: pDGE506 was a gift from Johannes Stuttmann (Addgene plasmid # 153279 ; http://n2t.net/addgene:153279 ; RRID:Addgene_153279)
